Addgene plasmid #77835: PMVK gRNA (BRDN0001146601)
Purpose: 3rd generation lentiviral gRNA plasmid targeting human PMVK
Depositing lab: John Doench & David Root. Depositing organization: Broad Institute. Publication: Optimized sgRNA design to maximize activity and minimize off-target effects of CRISPR-Cas9. Doench JG, Fusi N, Sullender M, Hegde M, Vaimberg EW, Donovan KF, Smith I, Tothova Z, Wilen C, Orchard R, Virgin HW, Listgarten J, Root DE. Nat Biotechnol. 2016 Jan 18. doi: 10.1038/nbt.3437. PubMed 26780180.
Backbone
  Vector backbone: lentiGuide-Puro
  Backbone manufacturer: Zhang Lab (Addgene plasmid # 52963)
  Vector type: Mammalian Expression, Lentiviral, CRISPR
  Selectable markers: Puromycin
Growth in bacteria
  Bacterial resistance: Ampicillin, 100 μg/mL
  Growth temperature: 37°C
  Growth strain: DH5alpha
  Copy number: High Copy
Gene/Insert
  Gene/Insert name: PMVK (alt names: PMVK; NM_006556.3)
  gRNA/shRNA sequence: ACTCAAGGAACAGTATGCTC
  Species: H. sapiens (human)
  Entrez Gene: PMVK (a.k.a. HUMPMKI, PMK, PMKA, PMKASE, POROK1)
  Promoter: hU6
  Cloning method: Unknown
  Sequencing primers: 5′ U6-F; 3′ pS2-R
Terms and licenses: Academic/Nonprofit Terms; Industry Terms: Not Available to Industry
Depositor comments: The gRNA was designed to target the following Genbank reference sequence(s): NM_006556.3. Note that this plasmid does NOT contain Cas9. It should be used in conjunction with lentiCas9-Blast (Addgene #52962) or otherwise with cell lines already expressing Cas9. Browse the full kinome gRNA library at http://www.addgene.org/pooled-library/broadgpp-human-kinome/ or visit http://www.broadinstitute.org/rnai/public/ for detailed protocols and information.
How to cite: PMVK gRNA (BRDN0001146601) was a gift from John Doench & David Root (Addgene plasmid # 77835 ; http://n2t.net/addgene:77835 ; RRID:Addgene_77835)
