[The description below was written by a language model from this plasmid's Addgene catalogue record and pLannotate feature annotations shown in this document.]
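Description:
PMVK gRNA (BRDN0001146601) is a third-generation lentiviral guide RNA plasmid built on the lentiGuide-Puro backbone, designed to direct Streptococcus pyogenes Cas9 to the human PMVK gene (phosphomevalonate kinase; designed against a single RefSeq transcript). It is maintained in E. coli at high copy through a ColE1/pUC-type origin with ampicillin selection from the β-lactamase gene. The backbone also carries an f1 origin, an SV40 origin and poly(A) signal, and remnants of a lac/T7/T3 cloning region that play no role in its function.

The lentiviral genome is driven by an RSV promoter fused to a truncated HIV-1 5' LTR, which makes transcription in packaging cells Tat-independent. This is followed by the Ψ packaging signal with a partial gag sequence, the Rev response element for nuclear export of the full-length RNA, and a cPPT/CTS element that aids nuclear import. It ends in a self-inactivating ΔU3 3' LTR.

Two expression units sit between the LTRs. A human U6 RNA polymerase III promoter transcribes the 20-nt PMVK spacer fused to the Cas9 gRNA scaffold. An EF-1α promoter with its intron A drives puromycin N-acetyltransferase, so transduced mammalian cells can be selected, and a WPRE enhances transcript expression.

The plasmid does not encode Cas9, so it has to be used with a separate Cas9 vector or in cells that already express Cas9. It belongs to a human kinome gRNA collection generated with optimized sgRNA design rules, and it is intended for knockout of PMVK in human cells.
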