Features (pLannotate 1.2.2; 29 found; start..end, strand, type, name):
     14..80      +  CDS            small t antigen (fragment): SV40 (simian virus 40) small t antigen
    106..317     +  promoter       EF-1α core promoter: core promoter for human elongation factor EF-1α
    318..1256    +  intron         EF-1α intron A: intron upstream of the start codon of human EF-1α
   1278..1877    +  CDS            PuroR (fragment): puromycin N-acetyltransferase; pac from Streptomyces; confers resistance to puromycin
   1893..2481    +  misc_feature   WPRE: woodchuck hepatitis virus posttranscriptional regulatory element
   2532..2551    +  misc_feature   cPPT/CTS (fragment): central polypurine tract and central termination sequence of HIV-1
   2553..2786    +  LTR            3' LTR (ΔU3): self-inactivating 3' long terminal repeat (LTR) from HIV-1
   2864..2985    +  polyA_signal   SV40 poly(A) signal: SV40 polyadenylation signal
   3025..3160    +  rep_origin     SV40 ori: SV40 origin of replication
   3181..3199    -  promoter       T7 promoter: promoter for bacteriophage T7 RNA polymerase
   3207..3362    +  CDS            lacZα (fragment): LacZα fragment of β-galactosidase; lacZ fragment
   3367..3795    +  rep_origin     f1 ori (sequence partly withheld): f1 bacteriophage origin of replication; arrow indicates direction of (+) strand synthesis
   3848..3952    +  promoter       AmpR promoter: bla
   3953..4813    +  CDS            AmpR: β-lactamase; bla; confers resistance to ampicillin, carbenicillin, and related antibiotics
   4984..5572    +  rep_origin     ori: high-copy-number ColE1/pMB1/pBR322/pUC origin of replication
   5755..5847    +  CDS            lacI (fragment): lac repressor; lacI; The lac repressor binds to the lac operator to inhibit transcription in E. coli. This inhibition can be relieved by adding lactose or isopropyl-β-D-thiogalactopyranoside (IPTG).
   5860..5881    +  protein_bind   CAP binding site: CAP binding activates transcription in the presence of cAMP. E. coli catabolite activator protein
   5896..5926    +  promoter       lac promoter: promoter for the E. coli lac operon
   5934..5950    +  protein_bind   lac operator: The lac repressor binds to the lac operator to inhibit transcription in E. coli. This inhibition can be relieved by adding lactose or isopropyl-β-D-thiogalactopyranoside (IPTG). lac repressor encoded by lacI
   5995..6013    +  promoter       T3 promoter: promoter for bacteriophage T3 RNA polymerase
   6041..6267    +  promoter       RSV promoter: Rous sarcoma virus enhancer/promoter
   6268..6448    +  LTR            5' LTR (truncated): truncated 5' long terminal repeat (LTR) from HIV-1
   6495..6620    +  misc_feature   HIV-1 Ψ: packaging signal of human immunodeficiency virus type 1
   6604..6967    +  CDS            HIV-1 gag (fragment): gag protein from human immunodeficiency virus 1; gag
   7113..7346    +  misc_feature   RRE: The Rev response element (RRE) of HIV-1 allows for Rev-dependent mRNA export from the nucleus to the cytoplasm.
   7723..7749    +  CDS            Rev (fragment): human immunodeficiency virus 1 (HIV-1) Rev protein; rev; enhances nuclear export of unspliced and incompletely spliced viral mRNAs
   7753..7993    +  promoter       U6 promoter: RNA polymerase III promoter for human U6 snRNA
   8023..8098    +  misc_RNA       gRNA scaffold: guide RNA scaffold for the Streptococcus pyogenes CRISPR/Cas9 system
   8154..8271    +  misc_feature   cPPT/CTS: central polypurine tract and central termination sequence of HIV-1
>Addgene plasmid #77835 | PMVK gRNA (BRDN0001146601) | addgene full sequence | sequence record 188498 | Addgene Assembled Sequence
CCCGGGTGCAAAGATGGATAAAGTTTTAAACAGAGAGGAATCTTTGCAGCTAATGGACCTTCTAGGTCTT
GAAAGGAGTGGGAATTGGCTCCGGTGCCCGTCAGTGGGCAGAGCGCACATCGCCCACAGTCCCCGAGAAG
TTGGGGGGAGGGGTCGGCAATTGATCCGGTGCCTAGAGAAGGTGGCGCGGGGTAAACTGGGAAAGTGATG
TCGTGTACTGGCTCCGCCTTTTTCCCGAGGGTGGGGGAGAACCGTATATAAGTGCAGTAGTCGCCGTGAA
CGTTCTTTTTCGCAACGGGTTTGCCGCCAGAACACAGGTAAGTGCCGTGTGTGGTTCCCGCGGGCCTGGC
CTCTTTACGGGTTATGGCCCTTGCGTGCCTTGAATTACTTCCACCTGGCTGCAGTACGTGATTCTTGATC
CCGAGCTTCGGGTTGGAAGTGGGTGGGAGAGTTCGAGGCCTTGCGCTTAAGGAGCCCCTTCGCCTCGTGC
TTGAGTTGAGGCCTGGCCTGGGCGCTGGGGCCGCCGCGTGCGAATCTGGTGGCACCTTCGCGCCTGTCTC
GCTGCTTTCGATAAGTCTCTAGCCATTTAAAATTTTTGATGACCTGCTGCGACGCTTTTTTTCTGGCAAG
ATAGTCTTGTAAATGCGGGCCAAGATCTGCACACTGGTATTTCGGTTTTTGGGGCCGCGGGCGGCGACGG
GGCCCGTGCGTCCCAGCGCACATGTTCGGCGAGGCGGGGCCTGCGAGCGCGGCCACCGAGAATCGGACGG
GGGTAGTCTCAAGCTGGCCGGCCTGCTCTGGTGCCTGGCCTCGCGCCGCCGTGTATCGCCCCGCCCTGGG
CGGCAAGGCTGGCCCGGTCGGCACCAGTTGCGTGAGCGGAAAGATGGCCGCTTCCCGGCCCTGCTGCAGG
GAGCTCAAAATGGAGGACGCGGCGCTCGGGAGAGCGGGCGGGTGAGTCACCCACACAAAGGAAAAGGGCC
TTTCCGTCCTCAGCCGTCGCTTCATGTGACTCCACGGAGTACCGGGCGCCGTCCAGGCACCTCGATTAGT
TCTCGAGCTTTTGGAGTACGTCGTCTTTAGGTTGGGGGGAGGGGTTTTATGCGATGGAGTTTCCCCACAC
TGAGTGGGTGGAGACTGAAGTTAGGCCAGCTTGGCACTTGATGTAATTCTCCTTGGAATTTGCCCTTTTT
GAGTTTGGATCTTGGTTCATTCTCAAGCCTCAGACAGTGGTTCAAAGTTTTTTTCTTCCATTTCAGGTGT
CGTGACGTACGGCCACCATGACCGAGTACAAGCCCACGGTGCGCCTCGCCACCCGCGACGACGTCCCCAG
GGCCGTACGCACCCTCGCCGCCGCGTTCGCCGACTACCCCGCCACGCGCCACACCGTCGATCCGGACCGC
CACATCGAGCGGGTCACCGAGCTGCAAGAACTCTTCCTCACGCGCGTCGGGCTCGACATCGGCAAGGTGT
GGGTCGCGGACGACGGCGCCGCCGTGGCGGTCTGGACCACGCCGGAGAGCGTCGAAGCGGGGGCGGTGTT
CGCCGAGATCGGCCCGCGCATGGCCGAGTTGAGCGGTTCCCGGCTGGCCGCGCAGCAACAGATGGAAGGC
CTCCTGGCGCCGCACCGGCCCAAGGAGCCCGCGTGGTTCCTGGCCACCGTCGGAGTCTCGCCCGACCACC
AGGGCAAGGGTCTGGGCAGCGCCGTCGTGCTCCCCGGAGTGGAGGCGGCCGAGCGCGCCGGGGTGCCCGC
CTTCCTGGAGACCTCCGCGCCCCGCAACCTCCCCTTCTACGAGCGGCTCGGCTTCACCGTCACCGCCGAC
GTCGAGGTGCCCGAAGGACCGCGCACCTGGTGCATGACCCGCAAGCCCGGTGCCTGAACGCGTTAAGTCG
ACAATCAACCTCTGGATTACAAAATTTGTGAAAGATTGACTGGTATTCTTAACTATGTTGCTCCTTTTAC
GCTATGTGGATACGCTGCTTTAATGCCTTTGTATCATGCTATTGCTTCCCGTATGGCTTTCATTTTCTCC
TCCTTGTATAAATCCTGGTTGCTGTCTCTTTATGAGGAGTTGTGGCCCGTTGTCAGGCAACGTGGCGTGG
TGTGCACTGTGTTTGCTGACGCAACCCCCACTGGTTGGGGCATTGCCACCACCTGTCAGCTCCTTTCCGG
GACTTTCGCTTTCCCCCTCCCTATTGCCACGGCGGAACTCATCGCCGCCTGCCTTGCCCGCTGCTGGACA
GGGGCTCGGCTGTTGGGCACTGACAATTCCGTGGTGTTGTCGGGGAAATCATCGTCCTTTCCTTGGCTGC
TCGCCTGTGTTGCCACCTGGATTCTGCGCGGGACGTCCTTCTGCTACGTCCCTTCGGCCCTCAATCCAGC
GGACCTTCCTTCCCGCGGCCTGCTGCCGGCTCTGCGGCCTCTTCCGCGTCTTCGCCTTCGCCCTCAGACG
AGTCGGATCTCCCTTTGGGCCGCCTCCCCGCGTCGACTTTAAGACCAATGACTTACAAGGCAGCTGTAGA
TCTTAGCCACTTTTTAAAAGAAAAGGGGGGACTGGAAGGGCTAATTCACTCCCAACGAAGACAAGATCTG
CTTTTTGCTTGTACTGGGTCTCTCTGGTTAGACCAGATCTGAGCCTGGGAGCTCTCTGGCTAACTAGGGA
ACCCACTGCTTAAGCCTCAATAAAGCTTGCCTTGAGTGCTTCAAGTAGTGTGTGCCCGTCTGTTGTGTGA
CTCTGGTAACTAGAGATCCCTCAGACCCTTTTAGTCAGTGTGGAAAATCTCTAGCAGTACGTATAGTAGT
TCATGTCATCTTATTATTCAGTATTTATAACTTGCAAAGAAATGAATATCAGAGAGTGAGAGGAACTTGT
TTATTGCAGCTTATAATGGTTACAAATAAAGCAATAGCATCACAAATTTCACAAATAAAGCATTTTTTTC
ACTGCATTCTAGTTGTGGTTTGTCCAAACTCATCAATGTATCTTATCATGTCTGGCTCTAGCTATCCCGC
CCCTAACTCCGCCCATCCCGCCCCTAACTCCGCCCAGTTCCGCCCATTCTCCGCCCCATGGCTGACTAAT
TTTTTTTATTTATGCAGAGGCCGAGGCCGCCTCGGCCTCTGAGCTATTCCAGAAGTAGTGAGGAGGCTTT
TTTGGAGGCCTAGGGACGTACCCAATTCGCCCTATAGTGAGTCGTATTACGCGCGCTCACTGGCCGTCGT
TTTACAACGTCGTGACTGGGAAAACCCTGGCGTTACCCAACTTAATCGCCTTGCAGCACATCCCCCTTTC
GCCAGCTGGCGTAATAGCGAAGAGGCCCGCACCGATCGCCCTTCCCAACAGTTGCGCAGCCTGAATGGCG
AATGGG
[124 nt withheld, positions 3367-3490]
C
[91 nt withheld, positions 3492-3582]
A
[49 nt withheld, positions 3584-3632]
CCTTTGACGTTGGAGTCCACGTTCTTT
[37 nt withheld, positions 3660-3696]
ACCCTATCTCGGTCTATTCTTTTGATTTATAAGGGATTTTGCCGATTTCGGCCTATTGGTTAAAAAATGA
GCTGATTTAACAAAAATTTAACGCGAATTTTAACAAAATATTAACGCTTACAATTTAGGTGGCACTTTTC
GGGGAAATGTGCGCGGAACCCCTATTTGTTTATTTTTCTAAATACATTCAAATATGTATCCGCTCATGAG
ACAATAACCCTGATAAATGCTTCAATAATATTGAAAAAGGAAGAGTATGAGTATTCAACATTTCCGTGTC
GCCCTTATTCCCTTTTTTGCGGCATTTTGCCTTCCTGTTTTTGCTCACCCAGAAACGCTGGTGAAAGTAA
AAGATGCTGAAGATCAGTTGGGTGCACGAGTGGGTTACATCGAACTGGATCTCAACAGCGGTAAGATCCT
TGAGAGTTTTCGCCCCGAAGAACGTTTTCCAATGATGAGCACTTTTAAAGTTCTGCTATGTGGCGCGGTA
TTATCCCGTATTGACGCCGGGCAAGAGCAACTCGGTCGCCGCATACACTATTCTCAGAATGACTTGGTTG
AGTACTCACCAGTCACAGAAAAGCATCTTACGGATGGCATGACAGTAAGAGAATTATGCAGTGCTGCCAT
AACCATGAGTGATAACACTGCGGCCAACTTACTTCTGACAACGATCGGAGGACCGAAGGAGCTAACCGCT
TTTTTGCACAACATGGGGGATCATGTAACTCGCCTTGATCGTTGGGAACCGGAGCTGAATGAAGCCATAC
CAAACGACGAGCGTGACACCACGATGCCTGTAGCAATGGCAACAACGTTGCGCAAACTATTAACTGGCGA
ACTACTTACTCTAGCTTCCCGGCAACAATTAATAGACTGGATGGAGGCGGATAAAGTTGCAGGACCACTT
CTGCGCTCGGCCCTTCCGGCTGGCTGGTTTATTGCTGATAAATCTGGAGCCGGTGAGCGTGGGTCTCGCG
GTATCATTGCAGCACTGGGGCCAGATGGTAAGCCCTCCCGTATCGTAGTTATCTACACGACGGGGAGTCA
GGCAACTATGGATGAACGAAATAGACAGATCGCTGAGATAGGTGCCTCACTGATTAAGCATTGGTAACTG
TCAGACCAAGTTTACTCATATATACTTTAGATTGATTTAAAACTTCATTTTTAATTTAAAAGGATCTAGG
TGAAGATCCTTTTTGATAATCTCATGACCAAAATCCCTTAACGTGAGTTTTCGTTCCACTGAGCGTCAGA
CCCCGTAGAAAAGATCAAAGGATCTTCTTGAGATCCTTTTTTTCTGCGCGTAATCTGCTGCTTGCAAACA
AAAAAACCACCGCTACCAGCGGTGGTTTGTTTGCCGGATCAAGAGCTACCAACTCTTTTTCCGAAGGTAA
CTGGCTTCAGCAGAGCGCAGATACCAAATACTGTTCTTCTAGTGTAGCCGTAGTTAGGCCACCACTTCAA
GAACTCTGTAGCACCGCCTACATACCTCGCTCTGCTAATCCTGTTACCAGTGGCTGCTGCCAGTGGCGAT
AAGTCGTGTCTTACCGGGTTGGACTCAAGACGATAGTTACCGGATAAGGCGCAGCGGTCGGGCTGAACGG
GGGGTTCGTGCACACAGCCCAGCTTGGAGCGAACGACCTACACCGAACTGAGATACCTACAGCGTGAGCT
ATGAGAAAGCGCCACGCTTCCCGAAGGGAGAAAGGCGGACAGGTATCCGGTAAGCGGCAGGGTCGGAACA
GGAGAGCGCACGAGGGAGCTTCCAGGGGGAAACGCCTGGTATCTTTATAGTCCTGTCGGGTTTCGCCACC
TCTGACTTGAGCGTCGATTTTTGTGATGCTCGTCAGGGGGGCGGAGCCTATGGAAAAACGCCAGCAACGC
GGCCTTTTTACGGTTCCTGGCCTTTTGCTGGCCTTTTGCTCACATGTTCTTTCCTGCGTTATCCCCTGAT
TCTGTGGATAACCGTATTACCGCCTTTGAGTGAGCTGATACCGCTCGCCGCAGCCGAACGACCGAGCGCA
GCGAGTCAGTGAGCGAGGAAGCGGAAGAGCGCCCAATACGCAAACCGCCTCTCCCCGCGCGTTGGCCGAT
TCATTAATGCAGCTGGCACGACAGGTTTCCCGACTGGAAAGCGGGCAGTGAGCGCAACGCAATTAATGTG
AGTTAGCTCACTCATTAGGCACCCCAGGCTTTACACTTTATGCTTCCGGCTCGTATGTTGTGTGGAATTG
TGAGCGGATAACAATTTCACACAGGAAACAGCTATGACCATGATTACGCCAAGCGCGCAATTAACCCTCA
CTAAAGGGAACAAAAGCTGGAGCTGCAAGCTTAATGTAGTCTTATGCAATACTCTTGTAGTCTTGCAACA
TGGTAACGATGAGTTAGCAACATGCCTTACAAGGAGAGAAAAAGCACCGTGCATGCCGATTGGTGGAAGT
AAGGTGGTACGATCGTGCCTTATTAGGAAGGCAACAGACGGGTCTGACATGGATTGGACGAACCACTGAA
TTGCCGCATTGCAGAGATATTGTATTTAAGTGCCTAGCTCGATACATAAACGGGTCTCTCTGGTTAGACC
AGATCTGAGCCTGGGAGCTCTCTGGCTAACTAGGGAACCCACTGCTTAAGCCTCAATAAAGCTTGCCTTG
AGTGCTTCAAGTAGTGTGTGCCCGTCTGTTGTGTGACTCTGGTAACTAGAGATCCCTCAGACCCTTTTAG
TCAGTGTGGAAAATCTCTAGCAGTGGCGCCCGAACAGGGACTTGAAAGCGAAAGGGAAACCAGAGGAGCT
CTCTCGACGCAGGACTCGGCTTGCTGAAGCGCGCACGGCAAGAGGCGAGGGGCGGCGACTGGTGAGTACG
CCAAAAATTTTGACTAGCGGAGGCTAGAAGGAGAGAGATGGGTGCGAGAGCGTCAGTATTAAGCGGGGGA
GAATTAGATCGCGATGGGAAAAAATTCGGTTAAGGCCAGGGGGAAAGAAAAAATATAAATTAAAACATAT
AGTATGGGCAAGCAGGGAGCTAGAACGATTCGCAGTTAATCCTGGCCTGTTAGAAACATCAGAAGGCTGT
AGACAAATACTGGGACAGCTACAACCATCCCTTCAGACAGGATCAGAAGAACTTAGATCATTATATAATA
CAGTAGCAACCCTCTATTGTGTGCATCAAAGGATAGAGATAAAAGACACCAAGGAAGCTTTAGACAAGAT
AGAGGAAGAGCAAAACAAAAGTAAGACCACCGCACAGCAAGCGGCCGCTGATCTTCAGACCTGGAGGAGG
AGATATGAGGGACAATTGGAGAAGTGAATTATATAAATATAAAGTAGTAAAAATTGAACCATTAGGAGTA
GCACCCACCAAGGCAAAGAGAAGAGTGGTGCAGAGAGAAAAAAGAGCAGTGGGAATAGGAGCTTTGTTCC
TTGGGTTCTTGGGAGCAGCAGGAAGCACTATGGGCGCAGCGTCAATGACGCTGACGGTACAGGCCAGACA
ATTATTGTCTGGTATAGTGCAGCAGCAGAACAATTTGCTGAGGGCTATTGAGGCGCAACAGCATCTGTTG
CAACTCACAGTCTGGGGCATCAAGCAGCTCCAGGCAAGAATCCTGGCTGTGGAAAGATACCTAAAGGATC
AACAGCTCCTGGGGATTTGGGGTTGCTCTGGAAAACTCATTTGCACCACTGCTGTGCCTTGGAATGCTAG
TTGGAGTAATAAATCTCTGGAACAGATTTGGAATCACACGACCTGGATGGAGTGGGACAGAGAAATTAAC
AATTACACAAGCTTAATACACTCCTTAATTGAAGAATCGCAAAACCAGCAAGAAAAGAATGAACAAGAAT
TATTGGAATTAGATAAATGGGCAAGTTTGTGGAATTGGTTTAACATAACAAATTGGCTGTGGTATATAAA
ATTATTCATAATGATAGTAGGAGGCTTGGTAGGTTTAAGAATAGTTTTTGCTGTACTTTCTATAGTGAAT
AGAGTTAGGCAGGGATATTCACCATTATCGTTTCAGACCCACCTCCCAACCCCGAGGGGACCCAGAGAGG
GCCTATTTCCCATGATTCCTTCATATTTGCATATACGATACAAGGCTGTTAGAGAGATAATTAGAATTAA
TTTGACTGTAAACACAAAGATATTAGTACAAAATACGTGACGTAGAAAGTAATAATTTCTTGGGTAGTTT
GCAGTTTTAAAATTATGTTTTAAAATGGACTATCATATGCTTACCGTAACTTGAAAGTATTTCGATTTCT
TGGCTTTATATATCTTGTGGAAAGGACGAAACACCGACTCAAGGAACAGTATGCTCGTTTTAGAGCTAGA
AATAGCAAGTTAAAATAAGGCTAGTCCGTTATCAACTTGAAAAAGTGGCACCGAGTCGGTGCTTTTTTAA
GCTTGGCGTAACTAGATCTTGAGACAAATGGCAGTATTCATCCACAATTTTAAAAGAAAAGGGGGGATTG
GGGGGTACAGTGCAGGGGAAAGAATAGTAGACATAATAGCAACAGACATACAAACTAAAGAATTACAAAA
ACAAATTACAAAAATTCAAAATTTTCGGGTTTATTACAGGGACAGCAGAGATCCACTTTGGCGCCGGCTC
GAGGGGG
