>Addgene plasmid #77835 | PMVK gRNA (BRDN0001146601) | depositor partial sequence | sequence record 145295 | Target Sequence
ACTCAAGGAACAGTATGCTC
