>Addgene plasmid #77835 | PMVK gRNA (BRDN0001146601) | addgene partial sequence | sequence record 188497 | hU6-F
AGAAAGTAATAATTTCTTGGGTAGTTTGCAGTTTTAAAATTATGTTTTAAAATGGACTATCATATGCTTA
CCGTAACTTGAAAGTATTTCGATTTCTTGGCTTTATATATCTTGTGGAAAGGACGAAACACCGACTCAAG
GAACAGTATGCTCGTTTTAGAGCTAGAAATAGCAAGTTAAAATAAGGCTAGTCCGTTATCAACTTGAAAA
AGTGGCACCGAGTCGGTGCTTTTTTAAGCTTGGCGTAACTAGATCTTGAGACAAATGGCAGTATTCATCC
ACAATTTTAAAAGAAAAGGGGGGATTGGGGGGTACAGTGCAGGGGAAAGAATAGTAGACATAATAGCAAC
AGACATACAAACTAAAGAATTACAAAAACAAATTACAAAAATTCAAAATTTTCGGGTTTATTACAGGGAC
AGCAGAGATCCACTTTGGCGCCGGCTCGAGGGGGCCCGGGTGCAAAGATGGATAAAGTTTTAAACAGAGA
GGAATCTTTGCAGCTAATGGACCTTCTAGGTCTTGAAAGGAGTGGGAATTGGCTCCGGTGCCCGTCAGTG
GGCAGAGCGC
